Addgene plasmid #12407: RCAS IkB alpha M
Depositing lab: Inder Verma. Depositing organization: Salk Institute for Biological Studies.
Backbone
  Vector backbone: RCAS
  Backbone size w/o insert (bp): 11500
  Vector type: Mammalian Expression, Retroviral
Growth in bacteria
  Bacterial resistance: Ampicillin, 100 μg/mL
  Growth temperature: 37°C
  Growth strain: DH5alpha
  Copy number: High Copy
Gene/Insert
  Gene/Insert name: IkB alpha M (alt names: IkBaM; I kappa B alpha mutant)
  Species: M. musculus (mouse)
  Mutation: Dominant-negative mutant. Many signal transduction pathways resulting in NF-B activation culminate in a serine phosphorylation of IkB on residues 32 and 36. Phosphorylation of the COOH-terminal PEST sequence has been implicated in constitutive turnover of IkB. We combined the NH2- and COOH-terminal phosphorylation mutants into a single cDNA for this plasmid.
  Entrez Gene: Nfkbia (a.k.a. Nfkbi)
  Cloning method: Restriction Enzyme
  Sequencing primers: 5′ RCAS-F
Terms and licenses: Academic/Nonprofit Terms; Industry Terms: Not Available to Industry
How to cite: RCAS IkB alpha M was a gift from Inder Verma (Addgene plasmid # 12407 ; http://n2t.net/addgene:12407 ; RRID:Addgene_12407)
