[The description below was written by a language model from this plasmid's Addgene catalogue record.]
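Description:
RCAS IkB alpha M is a retroviral expression plasmid built on the RCAS backbone (about 11.5 kb without insert), catalogued as a mammalian expression/retroviral vector. RCAS vectors are generally known as replication-competent avian retroviral vectors derived from Rous sarcoma virus, in which the inserted gene is carried within the proviral genome and expressed from the viral LTR. However, no feature table accompanies this record, so the promoter, LTRs, viral genes and the exact insertion site are not stated for this construct. In bacteria the plasmid is maintained as a high-copy replicon under ampicillin selection; the record lists no selectable marker for eukaryotic cells.

The payload is a mutant cDNA of mouse Nfkbia, which encodes IκBα, the cytoplasmic inhibitor of NF-κB. It was inserted by restriction enzyme cloning. Signalling pathways that activate NF-κB normally converge on phosphorylation of IκBα at serines 32 and 36, and phosphorylation of the C-terminal PEST sequence has been implicated in the protein's constitutive turnover. This insert combines the N-terminal and C-terminal phosphorylation-site mutations in a single cDNA, producing a dominant-negative form. Such a protein would be expected to resist both signal-induced and basal degradation and so keep NF-κB sequestered. The record does not specify the substituted residues, and it lists no epitope tags or reporters. The construct is suited to retroviral delivery of a stable NF-κB inhibitor, allowing the effects of blocking NF-κB activation to be studied in infected cells, though no particular application is recorded.
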