>Addgene plasmid #12407 | RCAS IkB alpha M | addgene partial sequence | sequence record 18926 | RCAS-F 5'-ACATGGGTGGTGGTATAGCGCTTGCG-3'
TGGTAATTGTGAAATACGCTTTTGTCTGTGTGCTGCAGGAGCTGAGCTGACTCTGCTGGTGGCCTCGCGT
ACCACTGTGGCATCGATTTTCAGCCCCGCACAGCCATGTTTCAGCCAGCTGGGCACGGCCAGGACTGGGC
CATGGAGGGCCCGCGGGATGGCCTCAAGAAGGAGCGCTTGGTGGACGATCGCCACGACGCAGGTCTAGAC
GCCATGAAGGACGAGGAGTACGAGCAAATGGTGAAGGAGCTGCGGGAGATCCGCCTGCAGCCGCAGGAGG
CGCCGCTGGCCGCCGAGCCCTGGAAGCAGCAGCTCACGGAGGACGGAGACTCGTTCCTGCACTTGGCAAT
CATCCACGAAGAGAAGCCGCTGACCATGGAAGTCATTGGTCAGGTGAAGGGAGACCTGGCCTTCCTCAAC
TTCCAGAACAACCTGCAGCAGACTCCACTCCACTTGGCTGTGATCACCAACCAGCCAGGAATTGCTGAGG
CACTTCTGAAAGCTGGCTGTGATCCTGAGCTCCGAGACTTTCGAGGAAATACCCCTCTACATCTTGCCTG
TGAGCAGGGCTGCCTGGCCAGTGTAGCAGTCTTGACGCAGACCTGCACACCCCAGCATCTCCACTCCGTC
CTGCAGGCACCAACTACAATGGCCACACGTGTCTG
